>Addgene plasmid #41601 | pFA6a-13Myc-TRP1 | depositor full sequence | sequence record 55635 | pFA6a-13Myc-TRP1 sequence 4180 bps
ACGCGGCCGCCAGCTGAAGCTTCGTACGCTGCAGGTCGACGGATCCCCGGGTTAATTAACGGTGAACAAA
AGCTAATCTCCGAGGAAGACTTGAACGGTGAACAAAAATTAATCTCAGAAGAAGACTTGAACGGACTCGA
CGGTGAACAAAAGTTGATTTCTGAAGAAGATTTGAACGGTGAACAAAAGCTAATCTCCGAGGAAGACTTG
AACGGTGAACAAAAATTAATCTCAGAAGAAGACTTGAACGGACTCGACGGTGAACAAAAGTTGATTTCTG
AAGAAGATTTGAACGGTGAACAAAAGCTAATCTCCGAGGAAGACTTGAACGGTGAACAAAAATTAATCTC
AGAAGAAGACTTGAACGGACTCGACGGTGAACAAAAGTTGATTTCTGAAGAAGATTTGAACGGTGAACAA
AAGCTAATCTCCGAGGAAGACTTGAACGGTGAACAAAAATTAATCTCAGAAGAAGACTTGAACGGACTCG
ACGGTGAACAAAAGTTGATTTCTGAAGAAGATTTGAACGGTGAACAAAAGCTAATCTCCGAGGAAGACTT
GAACGGTGAACAAAAATTAATCAATCACTAGTGAATTCGCGCCACTTCTAAATAAGCGAATTTCTTATGA
TTTATGATTTTTATTATTAAATAAGTTATAAAAAAAATAAGTGTATACAAATTTTAAAGTGACTCTTAGG
TTTTAAAACGAAAATTCTTATTCTTGAGTAACTCTTTCCTGTAGGTCAGGTTGCTTTCTCAGGTATAGTA
TGAGGTCGCTCTTATTGACCACACCTCTACCGGCAGATCCGCTAGGGATAACAGGGTAATATAGATCTGT
ACAATCTTGATCCGGAGCTTTTCTTTTTTTGCCGATTAAGAATTAATTCGGTCGAAAAAAGAAAAGGAGA
GGGCCAAGAGGGAGGGCATTGGTGACTATTGAGCACGTGAGTATACGTGATTAAGCACACAAAGGCAGCT
TGGAGTATGTCTGTTATTAATTTCACAGGTAGTTCTGGTCCATTGGTGAAAGTTTGCGGCTTGCAGAGCA
CAGAGGCCGCAGAATGTGCTCTAGATTCCGATGCTGACTTGCTGGGTATTATATGTGTGCCCAATAGAAA
GAGAACAATTGACCCGGTTATTGCAAGGAAAATTTCAAGTCTTGTAAAAGCATATAAAAATAGTTCAGGC
ACTCCGAAATACTTGGTTGGCGTGTTTCGTAATCAACCTAAGGAGGATGTTTTGGCTCTGGTCAATGATT
ACGGCATTGATATCGTCCAACTGCATGGAGATGAGTCGTGGCAAGAATACCAAGAGTTCCTCGGTTTGCC
AGTTATTAAAAGACTCGTATTTCCAAAAGACTGCAACATACTACTCAGTGCAGCTTCACAGAAACCTCAT
TCGTTTATTCCCTTGTTTGATTCAGAAGCAGGTGGGACAGGTGAACTTTTGGATTGGAACTCGATTTCTG
ACTGGGTTGGAAGGCAAGAGAGCCCCGAAAGCTTACATTTTATGTTAGCTGGTGGACTGACGCCAGAAAA
TGTTGGTGATGCGCTTAGATTAAATGGCGTTATTGGTGTTGATGTAAGCGGAGGTGTGGAGACAAATGGT
GTAAAAGACTCTAACAAAATAGCAAATTTCGTCAAAAATGCTAAGAAATAGGTTATTACTGAGTAGTATT
TATTTAAGTATTGTTTGTGCACTTGCCTGCGGTGTGAAATACCGCACAGATGCGTAAGGAGGTTTAAACG
AGCTCGAATTCATCGATGATATCAGATCCACTAGTGGCCTATGCGGCCGCGGATCTGCCGGTCTCCCTAT
AGTGAGTCGTATTAATTTCGATAAGCCAGGTTAACCTGCATTAATGAATCGGCCAACGCGCGGGGAGAGG
CGGTTTGCGTATTGGGCGCTCTTCCGCTTCCTCGCTCACTGACTCGCTGCGCTCGGTCGTTCGGCTGCGG
CGAGCGGTATCAGCTCACTCAAAGGCGGTAATACGGTTATCCACAGAATCAGGGGATAACGCAGGAAAGA
ACATGTGAGCAAAAGGCCAGCAAAAGGCCAGGAACCGTAAAAAGGCCGCGTTGCTGGCGTTTTTCCATAG
GCTCCGCCCCCCTGACGAGCATCACAAAAATCGACGCTCAAGTCAGAGGTGGCGAAACCCGACAGGACTA
TAAAGATACCAGGCGTTTCCCCCTGGAAGCTCCCTCGTGCGCTCTCCTGTTCCGACCCTGCCGCTTACCG
GATACCTGTCCGCCTTTCTCCCTTCGGGAAGCGTGGCGCTTTCTCAATGCTCACGCTGTAGGTATCTCAG
TTCGGTGTAGGTCGTTCGCTCCAAGCTGGGCTGTGTGCACGAACCCCCCGTTCAGCCCGACCGCTGCGCC
TTATCCGGTAACTATCGTCTTGAGTCCAACCCGGTAAGACACGACTTATCGCCACTGGCAGCAGCCACTG
GTAACAGGATTAGCAGAGCGAGGTATGTAGGCGGTGCTACAGAGTTCTTGAAGTGGTGGCCTAACTACGG
CTACACTAGAAGGACAGTATTTGGTATCTGCGCTCTGCTGAAGCCAGTTACCTTCGGAAAAAGAGTTGGT
AGCTCTTGATCCGGCAAACAAACCACCGCTGGTAGCGGTGGTTTTTTTGTTTGCAAGCAGCAGATTACGC
GCAGAAAAAAAGGATCTCAAGAAGATCCTTTGATCTTTTCTACGGGGTCTGACGCTCAGTGGAACGAAAA
CTCACGTTAAGGGATTTTGGTCATGAGATTATCAAAAAGGATCTTCACCTAGATCCTTTTAAATTAAAAA
TGAAGTTTTAAATCAATCTAAAGTATATATGAGTAAACTTGGTCTGACAGTTACCAATGCTTAATCAGTG
AGGCACCTATCTCAGCGATCTGTCTATTTCGTTCATCCATAGTTGCCTGACTCCCCGTCGTGTAGATAAC
TACGATACGGGAGGGCTTACCATCTGGCCCCAGTGCTGCAATGATACCGCGAGACCCACGCTCACCGGCT
CCAGATTTATCAGCAATAAACCAGCCAGCCGGAAGGGCCGAGCGCAGAAGTGGTCCTGCAACTTTATCCG
CCTCCATCCAGTCTATTAATTGTTGCCGGGAAGCTAGAGTAAGTAGTTCGCCAGTTAATAGTTTGCGCAA
CGTTGTTGCCATTGCTACAGGCATCGTGGTGTCACGCTCGTCGTTTGGTATGGCTTCATTCAGCTCCGGT
TCCCAACGATCAAGGCGAGTTACATGATCCCCCATGTTGTGCAAAAAAGCGGTTAGCTCCTTCGGTCCTC
CGATCGTTGTCAGAAGTAAGTTGGCCGCAGTGTTATCACTCATGGTTATGGCAGCACTGCATAATTCTCT
TACTGTCATGCCATCCGTAAGATGCTTTTCTGTGACTGGTGAGTACTCAACCAAGTCATTCTGAGAATAG
TGTATGCGGCGACCGAGTTGCTCTTGCCCGGCGTCAATACGGGATAATACCGCGCCACATAGCAGAACTT
TAAAAGTGCTCATCATTGGAAAACGTTCTTCGGGGCGAAAACTCTCAAGGATCTTACCGCTGTTGAGATC
CAGTTCGATGTAACCCACTCGTGCACCCAACTGATCTTCAGCATCTTTTACTTTCACCAGCGTTTCTGGG
TGAGCAAAAACAGGAAGGCAAAATGCCGCAAAAAAGGGAATAAGGGCGACACGGAAATGTTGAATACTCA
TACTCTTCCTTTTTCAATATTATTGAAGCATTTATCAGGGTTATTGTCTCATGAGCGGATACATATTTGA
ATGTATTTAGAAAAATAAACAAATAGGGGTTCCGCGCACATTTCCCCGAAAAGTGCCACCTGACGTCTAA
GAAACCATTATTATCATGACATTAACCTATAAAAATAGGCGTATCACGAGGCCCTTTCGTCTCGCGCGTT
TCGGTGATGACGGTGAAAACCTCTGACACATGCAGCTCCCGGAGACGGTCACAGCTTGTCTGTAAGCGGA
TGCCGGGAGCAGACAAGCCCGTCAGGGCGCGTCAGCGGGTGTTGGCGGGTGTCGGGGCTGGCTTAACTAT
GCGGCATCAGAGCAGATTGTACTGAGAGTGCACCATATGGACATATTGTCGTTAGAACGCGGCTACAATT
AATACATAACCTTATGTATCATACACATACGATTTAGGTGACACTATAGA
Features (pLannotate 1.2.2; 13 found; start..end, strand, type, name):
     64..561     +  CDS            13xMyc: 13 tandem Myc epitope tags
    616..803     +  terminator     ADH1 terminator: S. cerevisiae ADH1; transcription terminator for the S. cerevisiae alcohol dehydrogenase 1 (ADH1) gene
    839..986     +  promoter       TRP1 promoter: S. cerevisiae TRP1
    987..1661    +  CDS            TRP1: phosphoribosylanthranilate isomerase, required for tryptophan biosynthesis; S. cerevisiae TRP1; yeast auxotrophic marker
   1708..1741    +  misc_feature   bom (fragment): basis of mobility region from pBR322
   1816..1834    -  promoter       T7 promoter: promoter for bacteriophage T7 RNA polymerase
   1856..1909    -  CDS            lacI (fragment): lac repressor; lacI; The lac repressor binds to the lac operator to inhibit transcription in E. coli. This inhibition can be relieved by adding lactose or isopropyl-β-D-thiogalactopyranoside (IPTG).
   2092..2680    -  rep_origin     ori: high-copy-number ColE1/pMB1/pBR322/pUC origin of replication
   2851..3711    -  CDS            AmpR: β-lactamase; bla; confers resistance to ampicillin, carbenicillin, and related antibiotics
   3712..3816    -  promoter       AmpR promoter: bla
   3911..3946    +  CDS            rop (fragment): Rop protein, which maintains plasmids at low copy number; rop
   4048..4099    +  misc_feature   bom (fragment): basis of mobility region from pBR322
   4162..4180    +  promoter       SP6 promoter: promoter for bacteriophage SP6 RNA polymerase
