[The description below was written by a language model from this plasmid's Addgene catalogue record and pLannotate feature annotations shown in this document.]
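Description:
pFA6a-13Myc-TRP1 is a yeast genomic targeting plasmid built on the small pFA6a backbone. It serves as a PCR template module, not as a vector that is maintained in yeast. The annotated sequence (4,180 nt) shows no yeast replication origin or centromere. In E. coli it is propagated through a high-copy ColE1/pUC-type origin and selected with ampicillin via the β-lactamase gene and its promoter. Short fragments annotated as bom, rop and lacI are backbone remnants and are unlikely to be functional. SP6 and T7 promoters flank the module and provide the sequencing primer sites.

The payload lies between retained PacI and PmeI sites. It begins with a coding segment for 13 tandem Myc epitopes, followed by the S. cerevisiae ADH1 transcription terminator. Next comes the S. cerevisiae TRP1 gene under its own promoter, which encodes phosphoribosylanthranilate isomerase and complements tryptophan auxotrophy. The catalogue lists the tag and terminator as "N terminal on insert", which simply reflects their position upstream of the TRP1 marker; the Myc repeats are not fused to TRP1.

The arrangement fits the PCR-based gene modification strategy named in the associated publication title. In that approach the cassette is amplified with primers carrying homology to a chosen chromosomal locus and integrated by homologous recombination in a trp1 strain. Integration places the 13Myc tag in frame at the 3′ end of the target open reading frame, the ADH1 terminator ends the tagged transcript, and TRP1 selects integrants. The tagged protein is then expressed from its native promoter and can be detected or immunoprecipitated with anti-Myc antibodies.
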