Addgene plasmid #41601: pFA6a-13Myc-TRP1
Depositing lab: John Pringle. Depositing organization: University of North Carolina at Chapel Hill. Publication: Additional modules for versatile and economical PCR-based gene deletion and modification in Saccharomyces cerevisiae. Longtine MS, McKenzie A 3rd, Demarini DJ, Shah NG, Wach A, Brachat A, Philippsen P, Pringle JR. Yeast. 1998 Jul;14(10):953-61. 10.1002/(SICI)1097-0061(199807)14:10<953::AID-YEA293>3.0.CO;2-U PubMed 9717241.
Backbone
  Vector backbone: pFA6a
  Backbone size w/o insert (bp): 2300
  Vector type: Yeast genomic targeting
  Selectable markers: TRP1
Growth in bacteria
  Bacterial resistance: Ampicillin, 100 μg/mL
  Growth temperature: 37°C
  Growth strain: DH5alpha
  Copy number: Unknown
Gene/Insert
  Gene/Insert name: TRP1
  Species: S. cerevisiae (budding yeast)
  Insert size (bp): 1802
  Entrez Gene: TRP1 (a.k.a. YDR007W)
  Tag / fusion protein: 13Myc (N terminal on insert); yeast ADH1 terminator (N terminal on insert)
  Cloning method: Restriction Enzyme; 5′ cloning site PacI (not destroyed); 3′ cloning site PmeI (not destroyed)
  Sequencing primers: 5′ Sp6_primer; 3′ T7_promoter
Terms and licenses: Academic/Nonprofit Terms; Industry Terms: Not Available to Industry
How to cite: pFA6a-13Myc-TRP1 was a gift from John Pringle (Addgene plasmid # 41601 ; http://n2t.net/addgene:41601 ; RRID:Addgene_41601)
