>Addgene plasmid #41601 | pFA6a-13Myc-TRP1 | addgene partial sequence | sequence record 56414 | Sp6 5'-ATTTAGGTGACACTATAG-3'
CGCTGCAGGTCGACGGATCCCCGGGTTAATTAACGGTGAACAAAAGCTAATCTCCGAGGAAGACTTGAAC
GGTGAACAAAAATTAATCTCAGAAGAAGACTTGAACGGACTCGACGGTGAACAAAAGTTGATTTCTGAAG
AAGATTTGAACGGTGAACAAAAGCTAATCTCCGAGGAAGACTTGAACGGTGAACAAAAATTAATCTCAGA
AGAAGACTTGAACGGACTCGACGGTGAACAAAAGTTGATTTCTGAAGAAGATTTGAACGGTGAACAAAAG
CTAATCTCCGAGGAAGACTTGAACGGTGAACAAAAATTAATCTCAGAAGAAGACTTGAACGGACTCGACG
GTGAACAAAAGTTGATTTCTGAAGAAGATTTGAACGGTGAACAAAAGCTAATCTCCGAGGAAGACTTGAA
CGGTGAACAAAAATTAATCTCAGAAGAAGACTTGAACGGACTCGACGGTGAACAAAAGTTGATTTCTGAA
GAAGATTTGAACGGTGAACAAAAGCTAATCTCCGAGGAAGACTTGAACGGTGAACAAAAATTAATCAATC
ACTAGTGAATTCGCGCCACTTCTAAATAAGCGAATTTCTTATGATTTATGATTTTTATTATTAAATAAGT
TATAAAAAAAATAAGTGTATACAAATTTTAAAGTGACTCTTAGGTTTTAAAACGAAAATTCTTATTCTTG
AGTAACTCTTTCCTGTAGGTCAGGTTGCTTTCTCAGGTATAGTATGAGGTCGCTCTTATTGACCACACCT
CTACCGGCAGATCCGCTAGGGATAACAGGGTAATATAGATCTGTACAATCTTGATCCGGAGCTTTTCTTT
TTTTGCCGATTAAGAATTAATTCGGTCGAAAAAAGAAAAGGAGAGGGCCAAGAGGGAGGGCATTGGTGAC
TATTGAGCACGTGAGTATACGTGATTAAGCACACA
