>Addgene plasmid #41601 | pFA6a-13Myc-TRP1 | addgene partial sequence | sequence record 56418 | TRP1-R 5'-cagcatcggaatctagagca-3'
AGCCGCAAACTTTCACCAATGGACCAGAACTACCTGTGAAATTAATAACAGACATACTCCAAGCTGCCTT
TGTGTGCTTAATCACGTATACTCACGTGCTCAATAGTCACCAATGCCCTCCCTCTTGGCCCTCTCCTTTT
CTTTTTTCGACCGAATTAATTCTTAATCGGCAAAAAAAGAAAAGCTCCGGATCAAGATTGTACAGATCTA
TATTACCCTGTTATCCCTAGCGGATCTGCCGGTAGAGGTGTGGTCAATAAGAGCGACCTCATACTATACC
TGAGAAAGCAACCTGACCTACAGGAAAGAGTTACTCAAGAATAAGAATTTTCGTTTTAAAACCTAAGAGT
CACTTTAAAATTTGTATACACTTATTTTTTTTATAACTTATTTAATAATAAAAATCATAAATCATAAGAA
ATTCGCTTATTTAGAAGTGGCGCGAATTCACTAGTGATTGATTAATTTTTGTTCACCGTTCAAGTCTTCC
TCGGAGATTAGCTTTTGTTCACCGTTCAAATCTTCTTCAGAAATCAACTTTTGTTCACCGTCGAGTCCGT
TCAAGTCTTCTTCTGAGATTAATTTTTGTTCACCGTTCAAGTCTTCCTCGGAGATTAGCTTTTGTTCACC
GTTCAAATCTTCTTCAGAAATCAACTTTTGTTCACCGTCGAGTCCGTTCAAGTCTTCTTCTGAGATTAAT
TTTTGTTCACCGTTCAAGTCTTCCTCGGAGATTAGCTTTTGTTCACCGTTCAAATCTTCTTCAGAAATCA
ACTTTTGTTCACCGTCGAGTCCGTTCAAGTCTTCTTCTGAGATTAATTTTTGTTCACCGTTCAAGTCTTC
CTCGGAGATTAGCTTTTGTTCACCGTTCAAATCTTCTTCAGAAATCAACTTTTGTTCACCGTCGAGTCCG
TTCAAGTCTTCTTCTGAGATTAATTTTTGTTCACCGTTCAAGTCTTCCTCGGAGATTAGCTTTTGTTCAC
CGTTAATTAACCCGGGGATCCGTCGACCTGCAGCGT
